>Addgene plasmid #157008 | pD649-HAsp-SEMA5A-Fc(DAPA)-AviTag-6xHis | depositor full sequence | sequence record 303125 | Full Sequence
TTTCAATATTATTGAAGCATTTATCAGGGTTATTGTCTCATGAGCGGATACATATTTGAATGTATTTAGA
AAAATAAACAAATAGGGGTCAGTGTTACAACCAATTAACCAATTCTGAACATTATCGCGAGCCCATTTAT
ACCTGAATATGGCTCATAACACCCCTTGCTCATGACCAAAATCCCTTAACGTGAGTTACGCGCGCGTCGT
TCCACTGAGCGTCAGACCCCGTAGAAAAGATCAAAGGATCTTCTTGAGATCCTTTTTTTCTGCGCGTAAT
CTGCTGCTTGCAAACAAAAAAACCACCGCTACCAGCGGTGGTTTGTTTGCCGGATCAAGAGCTACCAACT
CTTTTTCCGAAGGTAACTGGCTTCAGCAGAGCGCAGATACCAAATACTGTTCTTCTAGTGTAGCCGTAGT
TAGCCCACCACTTCAAGAACTCTGTAGCACCGCCTACATACCTCGCTCTGCTAATCCTGTTACCAGTGGC
TGCTGCCAGTGGCGATAAGTCGTGTCTTACCGGGTTGGACTCAAGACGATAGTTACCGGATAAGGCGCAG
CGGTCGGGCTGAACGGGGGGTTCGTGCACACAGCCCAGCTTGGAGCGAACGACCTACACCGAACTGAGAT
ACCTACAGCGTGAGCTATGAGAAAGCGCCACGCTTCCCGAAGGGAGAAAGGCGGACAGGTATCCGGTAAG
CGGCAGGGTCGGAACAGGAGAGCGCACGAGGGAGCTTCCAGGGGGAAACGCCTGGTATCTTTATAGTCCT
GTCGGGTTTCGCCACCTCTGACTTGAGCGTCGATTTTTGTGATGCTCGTCAGGGGGGCGGAGCCTATGGA
AAAACGCCAGCAACGCGGCCTTTTTACGGTTCCTGGCCTTTTGCTGGCCTTTTGCTCACATGTTCTTTCC
TGCGTTATCCCCTGATTCTGTGGATAACCGTATTACCGCCTTTGAGTGAGCTGATACCGCTCGCCGCAGC
CGAACGACCGAGCGCAGCGAGTCAGTGAGCGAGGAAGCGGAAGGCGAGAGTAGGGAACTGCCAGGCATCA
AACTAAGCAGAAGGCCCCTGACGGATGGCCTTTTTGCGTTTCTACAAACTCTTTCTGTGTTGTAAAACGA
CGGCCAGTCTTAAGCTCGGGCCCCCTGGGCGGTTCTGATAACGAGTAATCGTTAATCCGCAAATAACGTA
AAAACCCGCTTCGGCGGGTTTTTTTATGGGGGGAGTTTAGGGAAAGAGCATTTGTCAGAATATTTAAGGG
CGCCTGTCACTTTGCTTGATATATGAGAATTATTTAACCTTATAAATGAGAAAAAAGCAACGCACTTTAA
ATAAGATACGTTGCTTTTTCGATTGATGAACACCTATAATTAAACTATTCATCTATTATTTATGATTTTT
TGTATATACAATATTTCTAGTTTGTTAAAGAGAATTAAGAAAATAAATCTCGAAAATAATAAAGGGAAAA
TCAGTTTTTGATATCAAAATTATACATGTCAACGATAATACAAAATATAATACAAACTATAAGATGTTAT
CAGTATTTATTATCATTTAGAATAAATTTTGTGTCGCCCTTAATTGTGAGCGGATAACAATTACGAGCTT
CATGCACAGTGGCGTTGACTCAATATTGGCCATTAGCCATATTATTCATTGGTTATATAGCATAAATCAA
TATTGGCTATTGGCCATTGCATACGTTGTATCTATATCATAATATGTACATTTATATTGGCTCATGTCCA
ATATGACCGCCATGTTGGCATTGATTATTGACTAGTTATTAATAGTAATCAATTACGGGGTCATTAGTTC
ATAGCCCATATATGGAGTTCCGCGTTACATAACTTACGGTAAATGGCCCGCCTGGCTGACCGCCCAACGA
CCCCCGCCCATTGACGTCAATAATGACGTATGTTCCCATAGTAACGCCAATAGGGACTTTCCATTGACGT
CAATGGGTGGAGTATTTACGGTAAACTGCCCACTTGGCAGTACATCAAGTGTATCATATGCCAAGTACGC
CCCCTATTGACGTCAATGACGGTAAATGGCCCGCCTGGCATTATGCCCAGTACATGACCTTATGGGACTT
TCCTACTTGGCAGTACATCTACGTATTAGTCATCGCTATTACCATGGTGATGCGGTTTTGGCAGTACATC
AATGGGCGTGGATAGCGGTTTGACTCACGGGGATTTCCAAGTCTCCACCCCATTGACGTCAATGGGAGTT
TGTTTTGGCACCAAAATCAACGGGACTTTCCAAAATGTCGTAACAACTCCGCCCCATTGACGCAAATGGG
CGGTAGGCGTGTACGGTGGGAGGTCTATATAAGCAGAGCTCGTTTAGTGAACCGTCAGATCGCCTGGAGA
CGCCATCCACGCTGTTTTGACCTCCATAGAAGACACCGGGACCGATCCAGCCTCCGCGGCCGGGAACGGT
GCATTGGAACGCGGATTCCCCGTGCCAAGAGTGACGTAAGTACCGCCTATAGAGTCTATAGGCCCACCCC
CTTGGCTTCGTTAGAACGCGGCTACAATTAATACATAACCTTATGTATCATACACATACGATTTAGGTGA
CACTATAGAATAACATCCACTTTGCCTTTCTCTCCACAGGTGTCCACTCCCAGGTCCAACTGCACCTCGG
TTCTATCGAAAACGCGCCTGCTAGCGCCACCATGAAGACCATCATTGCCCTGAGCTACATCTTCTGCCTG
GTGTTCGCTGCGGCCGCCGAAGCTCAGGGAACAACACAGTGTCAGAGAACAGAGCACCCCGTGATCAGCT
ACAAAGAGATCGGCCCCTGGCTGAGAGAGTTCAGAGCCAAGAACGCCGTGGACTTCAGCCAGCTGACCTT
CGATCCTGGCCAGAAAGAGCTGGTCGTCGGCGCCAGAAACTACCTGTTTCGGCTGCAGCTGGAAGATCTG
AGCCTGATCCAGGCCGTGGAATGGGAGTGTGATGAGGCCACCAAGAAGGCCTGCTACAGCAAGGGCAAGA
GCAAAGAGGAATGCCAGAACTACATCCGGGTGCTGCTCGTTGGCGGCGACAGACTGTTTACCTGCGGCAC
CAATGCCTTCACACCCGTGTGCACCAACAGAAGCCTGAGCAACCTGACCGAGATCCACGACCAGATCAGC
GGCATGGCCAGATGTCCTTACAGCCCTCAGCACAACAGCACAGCTCTGCTGACAGCCGGCGGAGAACTGT
ATGCCGCCACAGCCATGGATTTCCCTGGCAGAGATCCCGCCATCTACAGATCTCTGGGAATCCTGCCTCC
TCTGAGAACAGCCCAGTACAACAGCAAGTGGCTGAACGAGCCCAACTTCGTGTCCAGCTACGACATCGGC
AACTTCACCTACTTTTTCTTCCGGGAAAATGCCGTGGAACACGACTGCGGCAAGACCGTGTTTAGCAGAG
CCGCCAGAGTGTGCAAGAACGATATCGGCGGCAGATTCCTGCTCGAGGACACCTGGACAACCTTTATGAA
GGCCCGGCTGAACTGCAGCAGACCTGGCGAGGTGCCCTTCTACTACAACGAGCTGCAGAGCACATTCTTT
CTGCCCGAGCTGGACCTGATCTACGGCATCTTCACCACCAACGTGAACTCTATCGCCGCCAGCGCCGTGT
GCGTGTTCAATCTGTCTGCTATCGCCCAGGCCTTCAGCGGCCCTTTCAAGTACCAAGAGAACAGCAGAAG
CGCCTGGCTGCCCTATCCTAATCCAAATCCTCACTTCCAGTGCGGCACCGTGGATCAGGGCCTGTATGTG
AACCTGACAGAGAGAAACCTGCAGGACGCCCAGAAATTCATCCTGATGCACGAGGTGGTGCAGCCCGTGA
CCACAGTGCCTAGCTTCATGGAAGATAACAGCCGGTTCTCCCACGTGGCCGTGGATGTGGTTCAGGGAAG
AGAAGCCCTGGTGCACATCATCTACCTGGCCACCGACTACGGCACCATCAAGAAAGTGCGGGTGCCCCTG
AATCAGACCAGCAGCTCTTGTCTGCTGGAAGAGATCGAGCTGTTCCCCGAGCGGAGAAGAGAGCCTATCA
GATCCCTGCAGATCCTGCACAGCCAGTCCGTGCTGTTTGTGGGCCTGAGAGAACACGTGGTCAAGATCCC
TCTGAAGCGGTGCCAGTTCTACCGGACCAGAAGCACCTGTATTGGCGCTCAGGACCCTTACTGTGGCTGG
GACGTCGTGATGAAGAAGTGCACCAGCCTGGAAGAGTCCCTGAGCATGACACAGTGGGAGCAGAGCATCA
GCGCCTGTCCTACCAGAAATCTGACCGTGGATGGCCACTTTGGCGTGTGGTCACCTTGGACACCTTGCAC
ACACACAGATGGCTCTGCCGTGGGCAGCTGTCTGTGCAGAACAAGAAGCTGCGATAGCCCTGCTCCTCAG
TGTGGCGGATGGCAATGTGAAGGCCCTGGCATGGAAATCGCCAACTGTAGCAGAAATGGCGGCTGGACCC
CATGGACCTCTTGGAGCCCTTGTAGCACAACCTGTGGCATCGGCTTTCAAGTGCGGCAGAGAAGCTGCAG
CAACCCCACACCTAGACACGGCGGAAGAGTGTGCGTGGGCCAGAACAGAGAGGAACGGTACTGCAACGAG
CATCTGCTGTGCCCTCCACACATGTTTTGGACAGGATGGGGCCCCTGGGAGAGATGTACAGCACAATGTG
GCGGAGGAATCCAGGCCAGAAGAAGGATCTGCGAGAACGGCCCTGATTGTGCCGGCTGCAATGTGGAATA
CCAGAGCTGCAACACAAACCCCTGTCCTGAGCTGAAGAAAACAACACCCTGGACTCCCTGGACACCCGTG
AACATCTCTGACAATGGCGGCCACTACGAGCAGCGGTTCAGATACACCTGTAAAGCCCGGCTGGCCGATC
CTAACCTGCTTGAAGTGGGCAGACAGCGGATCGAGATGAGATACTGTAGCTCCGATGGCACCAGCGGCTG
TAGCACAGATGGACTGAGCGGCGATTTTCTGAGAGCCGGCAGATACAGCGCCCACACAGTTAATGGTGCT
TGGAGCGCCTGGACAAGCTGGTCCCAATGTAGCAGGGATTGCAGCAGAGGCATCCGGAACCGGAAGAGAG
TGTGTAACAACCCCGAGCCTAAGTACGGCGGCATGCCTTGTCTTGGCCCTAGCCTGGAATATCAAGAGTG
CAATATCCTGCCTTGTCCTGTGGACGGCGTCTGGTCTTGTTGGAGTCCTTGGACCAAGTGCTCTGCCACA
TGCGGCGGAGGCCACTACATGAGAACCAGATCCTGTAGCAACCCCGCTCCTGCCTACGGCGGAGATATTT
GTCTGGGACTGCATACCGAAGAGGCCCTGTGCAATACCCAGCCATGTCCAGAATCTTGGAGCGAGTGGTC
CGATTGGAGCGAATGTGAAGCCAGCGGCGTGCAAGTTCGGGCCAGACAGTGTATCCTGCTGTTCCCTATG
GGCTCCCAGTGCAGCGGCAATACCACCGAAAGCAGACCCTGCGTGTTCGACAGCAACTTCATCCCTGAGG
TGTCCGTGGCCAGATCCAGCAGCGTGGAAGAGAAAAGATGCGGCGAGTTCAACATGGGCGCGCCGGGCGG
CGACAAGACCCACACCTGCCCCCCCTGCCCAGCTCCAGAACTGCTGGGAGGGCCTTCCGTGTTCCTGTTC
CCCCCCAAGCCCAAGGACACCCTGATGATCAGCAGGACCCCCGAGGTGACCTGCGTGGTGGTGGCCGTGT
CCCACGAGGACCCAGAGGTGAAGTTCAACTGGTACGTGGACGGCGTGGAGGTGCACAACGCCAAGACCAA
GCCCAGAGAGGAGCAGTACAACAGCACCTACAGGGTGGTGTCCGTGCTGACCGTGCTGCACCAGGACTGG
CTGAACGGCAAAGAATACAAGTGCAAAGTCTCCAACAAGGCCCTGGCTGCCCCAATCGAAAAGACAATCA
GCAAGGCCAAGGGCCAGCCACGGGAGCCCCAGGTGTACACCCTGCCCCCCAGCCGGGAGGAGATGACCAA
GAACCAGGTGTCCCTGACCTGTCTGGTGAAGGGCTTCTACCCCAGCGATATCGCCGTGGAGTGGGAGAGC
AACGGCCAGCCCGAGAACAACTACAAGACCACCCCCCCAGTGCTGGACAGCGACGGCAGCTTCTTCCTGT
ACAGCAAGCTGACCGTGGACAAGTCCAGGTGGCAGCAGGGCAACGTGTTCAGCTGCAGCGTGATGCACGA
GGCCCTGCACAACCACTACACCCAGAAGTCCCTGAGCCTGAGCCCCGGCGGCAGCGGTCTTAATGATATT
TTCGAGGCTCAGAAGATTGAGTGGCATGAACACCACCACCATCACCACTAAGGCCGGCCTGTAGTCACTG
GCACAACGCGTTACCCGGTAAGCCAATCGGGTATACACGGTCGTCATACTGCAGACAGGGTTCTTCTACT
TTGCAAGATAGTCTTGAGTAGTAAAATAAATAGATAGAGAAAATCAGCCTCGACTGTGCCTTCTAGTTGC
CAGCCATCTGTTGTTTGCCCCTCCCCCGTGCCTTCCTTGACCCTGGAAGGTGCCACTCCCACTGTCCTTT
CCTAATAAAATGAGGAAATTGCATCACAACACTCAACCCTATCTCGGTCTATTCTTTTGATTTATAAGGG
ATTTTGCCGATTTCGGCCTATTGGTTAAAAAATGAGCTGATTTAACAAAAATTTAACGCGAATTAATTCT
GTGGAATGTGTGTCAGTTAGGGTGTGGAAAGTCCCCAGGCTCCCCAGCAGGCAGAAGTATGCAAAGCATG
CATCTCAATTAGTCAGCAACCAGGTGTGGAAAGTCCCCAGGCTCCCCAGCAGGCAGAAGTATGCAAAGCA
TGCATCTCAATTAGTCAGCAACCATAGTCCCGCCCCTAACTCCGCCCATCCCGCCCCTAACTCCGCCCAG
TTCCGCCCATTCTCCGCCCCATGGCTGACTAATTTTTTTTATTTATGCAGAGGCCGAGGCCGCCTCTGCC
TCTGAGCTATTCCAGAAGTAGTGAGGAGGCTTTTTTGGAGGCCTAGGCTTTTGCAAAAAGCTCCCGGGAG
CTTGTATATCCATTTTCGGATCTGATCAGCACGTGTTGACAATTAATCATCGGCATAGTATATCGGCATA
GTATAATACGACAAGGTGAGGAACTAAACCATGACCGAGTACAAGCCCACGGTGCGCCTCGCCACCCGCG
ACGACGTCCCCAGGGCCGTACGCACCCTCGCCGCCGCGTTCGCCGACTACCCCGCCACGCGCCACACCGT
CGATCCGGACCGCCACATCGAGCGGGTCACCGAGCTGCAAGAACTCTTCCTCACGCGCGTCGGGCTCGAC
ATCGGCAAGGTGTGGGTCGCGGACGACGGCGCCGCGGTGGCGGTCTGGACCACGCCGGAGAGCGTCGAAG
CGGGGGCGGTGTTCGCCGAGATCGGCCCGCGCATGGCCGAGTTGAGCGGTTCCCGGCTGGCCGCGCAGCA
ACAGATGGAAGGCCTCCTGGCGCCGCACCGGCCCAAGGAGCCCGCGTGGTTCCTGGCCACCGTCGGCGTC
TCGCCCGACCACCAGGGCAAGGGTCTGGGCAGCGCCGTCGTGCTCCCCGGAGTGGAGGCGGCCGAGCGCG
CCGGGGTGCCCGCCTTCCTGGAGACATCCGCGCCCCGCAACCTCCCCTTCTACGAGCGGCTCGGCTTCAC
CGTCACCGCCGACGTCGAGGTGCCCGAAGGACCGCGCACCTGGTGCATGACCCGCAAGCCCGGTGCCTGA
CACGTGCTACGAGATTTCGATTCCACCGCCGCCTTCTATGAAAGGTTGGGCTTCGGAATCGTTTTCCGGG
ACGCCGGCTGGATGATCCTCCAGCGCGGGGATCTCATGCTGGAGTTCTTCGCCCACCCCAACTTGTTTAT
TGCAGCTTATAATGGTTACAAATAAAGCAATAGCATCACAAATTTCACAAATAAAGCATTTTTTTCACTG
CATTCTAGTTGTGGTTTGTCCAAACTCATCAATGTATCTTATCATGTCTGTATACCGTCGACCTCTAGCT
AGAGCTTGGCGTAATCATGGTCATTACCAATGCTTAATCAGTGAGGCACCTATCTCAGCGATCTGTCTAT
TTCGTTCATCCATAGTTGCCTGACTCCCCGTCGTGTAGATAACTACGATACGGGAGGGCTTACCATCTGG
CCCCAGCGCTGCGATGATACCGCGAGAACCACGCTCACCGGCTCCGGATTTATCAGCAATAAACCAGCCA
GCCGGAAGGGCCGAGCGCAGAAGTGGTCCTGCAACTTTATCCGCCTCCATCCAGTCTATTAATTGTTGCC
GGGAAGCTAGAGTAAGTAGTTCGCCAGTTAATAGTTTGCGCAACGTTGTTGCCATCGCTACAGGCATCGT
GGTGTCACGCTCGTCGTTTGGTATGGCTTCATTCAGCTCCGGTTCCCAACGATCAAGGCGAGTTACATGA
TCCCCCATGTTGTGCAAAAAAGCGGTTAGCTCCTTCGGTCCTCCGATCGTTGTCAGAAGTAAGTTGGCCG
CAGTGTTATCACTCATGGTTATGGCAGCACTGCATAATTCTCTTACTGTCATGCCATCCGTAAGATGCTT
TTCTGTGACTGGTGAGTACTCAACCAAGTCATTCTGAGAATAGTGTATGCGGCGACCGAGTTGCTCTTGC
CCGGCGTCAATACGGGATAATACCGCGCCACATAGCAGAACTTTAAAAGTGCTCATCATTGGAAAACGTT
CTTCGGGGCGAAAACTCTCAAGGATCTTACCGCTGTTGAGATCCAGTTCGATGTAACCCACTCGTGCACC
CAACTGATCTTCAGCATCTTTTACTTTCACCAGCGTTTCTGGGTGAGCAAAAACAGGAAGGCAAAATGCC
GCAAAAAAGGGAATAAGGGCGACACGGAAATGTTGAATACTCATATTCTTCCTT
Features (pLannotate 1.2.2; 21 found; start..end, strand, type, name):
    119..143     -  CDS            KanR (fragment): aminoglycoside phosphotransferase; aph(3')-Ia; confers resistance to kanamycin
    254..842     +  rep_origin     ori: high-copy-number ColE1/pMB1/pBR322/pUC origin of replication
   1067..1084    +  terminator     rrnB T2 terminator (fragment): transcription terminator T2 from the E. coli rrnB gene
   1109..1128    -  CDS            lacZα (fragment): LacZα fragment of β-galactosidase; lacZ fragment
   1584..1600    +  protein_bind   lac operator: The lac repressor binds to the lac operator to inhibit transcription in E. coli. This inhibition can be relieved by adding lactose or isopropyl-β-D-thiogalactopyranoside (IPTG). lac repressor encoded by lacI
   1843..2146    +  enhancer       CMV enhancer: human cytomegalovirus immediate early enhancer
   2147..2350    +  promoter       CMV promoter: human cytomegalovirus (CMV) immediate early promoter
   2486..2529    +  intron         CMV intron (fragment): modified intron A from human cytomegalovirus
   2581..2599    +  promoter       SP6 promoter: promoter for bacteriophage SP6 RNA polymerase
   2603..2640    +  CDS            IgH signal sequence (fragment): signal sequence from the mouse immunoglobulin heavy chain variable region
   2740..5586    +  CDS            SEMA5A (fragment): SEM5A_HUMAN - Also known as SEMAF. Experimental evidence at protein level: Swiss-Prot protein existence level 1. Bifunctional axonal guidance cue regulated by sulfated proteoglycans; attractive effects result from interactions with heparan sulfate proteoglycans (HSPGs), while the inhibitory effects depend on interactions with chondroitin sulfate proteoglycans (CSPGs) (By similarity). Ligand for receptor PLXNB3. In glioma cells, SEMA5A stimulation of PLXNB3 results in the disassembly of F-actin stress fibers, disruption of focal adhesions and cellular collapse as well as inhibition of cell migr
   5554..6279    +  CDS            IGHG1 (fragment): IGHG1_HUMAN - Experimental evidence at protein level: Swiss-Prot protein existence level 1. Constant region of immunoglobulin heavy chains. Immunoglobulins, also known as antibodies, are membrane-bound or secreted glycoproteins produced by B lymphocytes. In the recognition phase of humoral immunity, the membrane-bound immunoglobulins serve as receptors which, upon binding of a specific antigen, trigger the clonal expansion and differentiation of B lymphocytes into immunoglobulins- secreting plasma cells. Secreted immunoglobulins mediate the effector phase of humoral immunity, which results in
   6494..6605    +  polyA_signal   bGH poly(A) signal: bovine growth hormone polyadenylation signal
   6606..6714    +  rep_origin     f1 ori (fragment): f1 bacteriophage origin of replication; arrow indicates direction of (+) strand synthesis
   6728..7057    +  promoter       SV40 promoter: SV40 enhancer and early promoter
   7105..7152    +  promoter       EM7 promoter: synthetic bacterial promoter&nbsp
   7171..7770    +  CDS            PuroR (fragment): puromycin N-acetyltransferase; pac from Streptomyces; confers resistance to puromycin
   7780..7905    +  CDS            ble (fragment): BLE_KLEPN - Experimental evidence at protein level: Swiss-Prot protein existence level 1. Binding protein with a strong affinity to the bleomycin family of antibiotics. Binds to CL990; an antimitotic-antibiotic compound. From Klebsiella pneumoniae.
   7900..8021    +  polyA_signal   SV40 poly(A) signal: SV40 polyadenylation signal
   8074..8934    -  CDS            AmpR: β-lactamase; bla; confers resistance to ampicillin, carbenicillin, and related antibiotics
   8937..89      -  promoter       AmpR promoter (fragment) (across the origin): bla
