[The description below was written by a language model from this plasmid's Addgene catalogue record and pLannotate feature annotations shown in this document.]
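Description:
pD649-HAsp-SEMA5A-Fc(DAPA)-AviTag-6xHis is a mammalian expression plasmid of about 8.9 kb, built on the pD649 backbone, for producing the extracellular domain of human semaphorin 5A (SEMA5A) as a secreted Fc fusion protein. It is maintained in E. coli as a high-copy plasmid through a ColE1/pUC-type origin and selected with ampicillin via a full-length β-lactamase gene. The other bacterial elements in the feature table (KanR, lacZα, rrnB T2, f1 ori) are short fragments and appear to be backbone remnants. The depositor notes that some plasmids in this collection may carry an IS4-like transposase insertion upstream of the CMV promoter; none is annotated here.

The expression cassette is driven by the CMV immediate-early enhancer and promoter, followed by a fragment of CMV intron A and an SP6 promoter, which also serves as a sequencing primer site. The open reading frame begins with a secretion signal: the plasmid name indicates an "HAsp" leader, while the annotation software matched a fragment of a mouse IgH signal sequence in this position. Next comes the roughly 2.8 kb SEMA5A ectodomain, cloned between preserved restriction sites, and then a human IgG1 Fc region. The Fc carries the D265A and P329A (DAPA) mutations, generally used to reduce Fc effector interactions. According to the record, an AviTag for site-specific biotinylation and a 6xHis tag for purification follow the Fc, although neither is separately annotated. A bGH polyadenylation signal ends the transcript. A second cassette places a puromycin resistance gene under SV40 early and EM7 promoters with an SV40 poly(A) signal, which could allow selection of transfected cells. The construct belongs to a collection made for screening extracellular protein–protein interactions among human cell-surface proteins.
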