Addgene plasmid #157008: pD649-HAsp-SEMA5A-Fc(DAPA)-AviTag-6xHis
Purpose: Mammalian expression of cell-surface protein extracellular domain fused to Fc(DAPA)-Avi-6xHis. Protein is secreted from cells.
Depositing lab: Chris Garcia. Depositing organization: Stanford University. Publication: A Human IgSF Cell-Surface Interactome Reveals a Complex Network of Protein-Protein Interactions. Wojtowicz WM, Vielmetter J, Fernandes RA, Siepe DH, Eastman CL, Chisholm GB, Cox S, Klock H, Anderson PW, Rue SM, Miller JJ, Glaser SM, Bragstad ML, Vance J, Lam AW, Lesley SA, Zinn K, Garcia KC. Cell. 2020 Aug 20;182(4):1027-1043.e17. doi: 10.1016/j.cell.2020.07.025. PubMed 32822567.
Backbone
  Vector backbone: pD649
  Backbone size w/o insert (bp): 6106
  Vector type: Mammalian Expression
Growth in bacteria
  Bacterial resistance: Ampicillin, 100 μg/mL
  Growth temperature: 37°C
  Growth strain: DH5alpha
  Copy number: High Copy
Gene/Insert
  Gene/Insert name: SEMA5A (alt name: SEM5A)
  Species: H. sapiens (human)
  Insert size (bp): 2838
  Mutation: Fc region of human IgG contains D265A and P329A mutations (DAPA)
  Entrez Gene: SEMA5A (a.k.a. semF, SEMAF, FLJ12815)
  Promoter: CMV/SP6
  Tag / fusion protein: Fc(DAPA)-AviTag-6xHis (C terminal on backbone)
  Cloning method: Restriction Enzyme; 5′ cloning site GCGGCCGC (not destroyed); 3′ cloning site GGCGCGCC (not destroyed)
  Sequencing primers: 5′ ATTTAGGTGACACTATAG; 3′ CACGTACCAGTTGAACTTCACC
Resource information
  A portion of this plasmid was derived from a plasmid made by: synthesis by ThermoFisher
Terms and licenses: Academic/Nonprofit Terms; Industry Terms: Not Available to Industry
Depositor comments: Some plasmids in this collection may have an IS4-like element ISVsa5 family transposase upstream of the CMV promoter.
How to cite: pD649-HAsp-SEMA5A-Fc(DAPA)-AviTag-6xHis was a gift from Chris Garcia (Addgene plasmid # 157008)
