>Addgene plasmid #157008 | pD649-HAsp-SEMA5A-Fc(DAPA)-AviTag-6xHis | depositor partial sequence | sequence record 303126 | insert (extracellular domain)
GAAGCTCAGGGAACAACACAGTGTCAGAGAACAGAGCACCCCGTGATCAGCTACAAAGAGATCGGCCCCT
GGCTGAGAGAGTTCAGAGCCAAGAACGCCGTGGACTTCAGCCAGCTGACCTTCGATCCTGGCCAGAAAGA
GCTGGTCGTCGGCGCCAGAAACTACCTGTTTCGGCTGCAGCTGGAAGATCTGAGCCTGATCCAGGCCGTG
GAATGGGAGTGTGATGAGGCCACCAAGAAGGCCTGCTACAGCAAGGGCAAGAGCAAAGAGGAATGCCAGA
ACTACATCCGGGTGCTGCTCGTTGGCGGCGACAGACTGTTTACCTGCGGCACCAATGCCTTCACACCCGT
GTGCACCAACAGAAGCCTGAGCAACCTGACCGAGATCCACGACCAGATCAGCGGCATGGCCAGATGTCCT
TACAGCCCTCAGCACAACAGCACAGCTCTGCTGACAGCCGGCGGAGAACTGTATGCCGCCACAGCCATGG
ATTTCCCTGGCAGAGATCCCGCCATCTACAGATCTCTGGGAATCCTGCCTCCTCTGAGAACAGCCCAGTA
CAACAGCAAGTGGCTGAACGAGCCCAACTTCGTGTCCAGCTACGACATCGGCAACTTCACCTACTTTTTC
TTCCGGGAAAATGCCGTGGAACACGACTGCGGCAAGACCGTGTTTAGCAGAGCCGCCAGAGTGTGCAAGA
ACGATATCGGCGGCAGATTCCTGCTCGAGGACACCTGGACAACCTTTATGAAGGCCCGGCTGAACTGCAG
CAGACCTGGCGAGGTGCCCTTCTACTACAACGAGCTGCAGAGCACATTCTTTCTGCCCGAGCTGGACCTG
ATCTACGGCATCTTCACCACCAACGTGAACTCTATCGCCGCCAGCGCCGTGTGCGTGTTCAATCTGTCTG
CTATCGCCCAGGCCTTCAGCGGCCCTTTCAAGTACCAAGAGAACAGCAGAAGCGCCTGGCTGCCCTATCC
TAATCCAAATCCTCACTTCCAGTGCGGCACCGTGGATCAGGGCCTGTATGTGAACCTGACAGAGAGAAAC
CTGCAGGACGCCCAGAAATTCATCCTGATGCACGAGGTGGTGCAGCCCGTGACCACAGTGCCTAGCTTCA
TGGAAGATAACAGCCGGTTCTCCCACGTGGCCGTGGATGTGGTTCAGGGAAGAGAAGCCCTGGTGCACAT
CATCTACCTGGCCACCGACTACGGCACCATCAAGAAAGTGCGGGTGCCCCTGAATCAGACCAGCAGCTCT
TGTCTGCTGGAAGAGATCGAGCTGTTCCCCGAGCGGAGAAGAGAGCCTATCAGATCCCTGCAGATCCTGC
ACAGCCAGTCCGTGCTGTTTGTGGGCCTGAGAGAACACGTGGTCAAGATCCCTCTGAAGCGGTGCCAGTT
CTACCGGACCAGAAGCACCTGTATTGGCGCTCAGGACCCTTACTGTGGCTGGGACGTCGTGATGAAGAAG
TGCACCAGCCTGGAAGAGTCCCTGAGCATGACACAGTGGGAGCAGAGCATCAGCGCCTGTCCTACCAGAA
ATCTGACCGTGGATGGCCACTTTGGCGTGTGGTCACCTTGGACACCTTGCACACACACAGATGGCTCTGC
CGTGGGCAGCTGTCTGTGCAGAACAAGAAGCTGCGATAGCCCTGCTCCTCAGTGTGGCGGATGGCAATGT
GAAGGCCCTGGCATGGAAATCGCCAACTGTAGCAGAAATGGCGGCTGGACCCCATGGACCTCTTGGAGCC
CTTGTAGCACAACCTGTGGCATCGGCTTTCAAGTGCGGCAGAGAAGCTGCAGCAACCCCACACCTAGACA
CGGCGGAAGAGTGTGCGTGGGCCAGAACAGAGAGGAACGGTACTGCAACGAGCATCTGCTGTGCCCTCCA
CACATGTTTTGGACAGGATGGGGCCCCTGGGAGAGATGTACAGCACAATGTGGCGGAGGAATCCAGGCCA
GAAGAAGGATCTGCGAGAACGGCCCTGATTGTGCCGGCTGCAATGTGGAATACCAGAGCTGCAACACAAA
CCCCTGTCCTGAGCTGAAGAAAACAACACCCTGGACTCCCTGGACACCCGTGAACATCTCTGACAATGGC
GGCCACTACGAGCAGCGGTTCAGATACACCTGTAAAGCCCGGCTGGCCGATCCTAACCTGCTTGAAGTGG
GCAGACAGCGGATCGAGATGAGATACTGTAGCTCCGATGGCACCAGCGGCTGTAGCACAGATGGACTGAG
CGGCGATTTTCTGAGAGCCGGCAGATACAGCGCCCACACAGTTAATGGTGCTTGGAGCGCCTGGACAAGC
TGGTCCCAATGTAGCAGGGATTGCAGCAGAGGCATCCGGAACCGGAAGAGAGTGTGTAACAACCCCGAGC
CTAAGTACGGCGGCATGCCTTGTCTTGGCCCTAGCCTGGAATATCAAGAGTGCAATATCCTGCCTTGTCC
TGTGGACGGCGTCTGGTCTTGTTGGAGTCCTTGGACCAAGTGCTCTGCCACATGCGGCGGAGGCCACTAC
ATGAGAACCAGATCCTGTAGCAACCCCGCTCCTGCCTACGGCGGAGATATTTGTCTGGGACTGCATACCG
AAGAGGCCCTGTGCAATACCCAGCCATGTCCAGAATCTTGGAGCGAGTGGTCCGATTGGAGCGAATGTGA
AGCCAGCGGCGTGCAAGTTCGGGCCAGACAGTGTATCCTGCTGTTCCCTATGGGCTCCCAGTGCAGCGGC
AATACCACCGAAAGCAGACCCTGCGTGTTCGACAGCAACTTCATCCCTGAGGTGTCCGTGGCCAGATCCA
GCAGCGTGGAAGAGAAAAGATGCGGCGAGTTCAACATG
